Addgene plasmid #112191: MCV-HF LTS220A/S239A
Purpose: Merkel cell polyomavirus molecular clone
Depositing lab: Patrick Moore. Depositing organization: University of Pittsburgh (University, School of Medicine, and Cancer Institute). Publication: Protein-mediated viral latency is a novel mechanism for Merkel cell polyomavirus persistence. Kwun HJ, Chang Y, Moore PS. Proc Natl Acad Sci U S A. 2017 May 16;114(20):E4040-E4047. doi: 10.1073/pnas.1703879114. Epub 2017 May 1. PubMed 28461484.
Backbone
  Vector backbone: pJ241
  Backbone manufacturer: DNA2.0
  Backbone size w/o insert (bp): 2755
  Total vector size (bp): 8142
Growth in bacteria
  Bacterial resistance: Kanamycin, 50 μg/mL
  Growth temperature: 37°C
  Growth strain: DH5alpha
  Copy number: High Copy
Gene/Insert
  Gene/Insert name: MCV-HF LTS220A/S239A
  Species: Merkel cell polyomavirus
  Insert size (bp): 5387
  Mutation: T to G mutations at 3313 (nt) and 3370 (nt) of full construct
  GenBank ID: JF813003
  Promoter: None from vector. Insert contains native promoter from viral genome encompassed in the viral non-coding control region.
  Cloning method: Ligation Independent Cloning
  Sequencing primers: 5′ CTGATTATCTTAGCCATGCTG
Terms and licenses: Academic/Nonprofit Terms; Industry Terms: Not Available to Industry
How to cite: MCV-HF LTS220A/S239A was a gift from Patrick Moore (Addgene plasmid # 112191 ; http://n2t.net/addgene:112191 ; RRID:Addgene_112191)
