[The description below was written by a language model from this plasmid's Addgene catalogue record and pLannotate feature annotations shown in this document.]
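Description:
MCV-HF LTS220A/S239A is a full-length molecular clone of Merkel cell polyomavirus carried in the small synthetic cloning backbone pJ241. The plasmid totals about 8.1 kb, of which roughly 5.4 kb is viral genome. It is maintained in E. coli through a high-copy ColE1/pUC-type origin and selected with kanamycin via an aph(3')-Ia gene. Fragments of rrnB terminators flank the cloning region, presumably insulating the insert from backbone transcription. The vector supplies no eukaryotic promoter. Viral gene expression depends entirely on the native early and late promoters in the viral non-coding control region, which also holds the viral replication origin.

The feature table fits a complete polyomavirus genome. Large T antigen coding segments lie on one strand, annotated as two separated fragments, as expected for the spliced early region. The late capsid genes VP1 and VP2/VP3 lie on the opposite strand. The VP2 annotation is split across the two ends of the insert, showing that the circular genome was opened within this gene for cloning. Minimal FRT sites sit just outside each end of the viral sequence. Their opposite annotated strands leave it unclear whether they support FLP-mediated excision of the genome, and the record does not state their intended use.

This variant differs from the parental MCV-HF clone by two T-to-G substitutions that change large T antigen serines 220 and 239 to alanine. The associated publication concerns protein-mediated viral latency and persistence. This suggests the mutant is used to test how these residues affect large T function and viral genome replication after transfection into mammalian cells, although the record does not describe their specific role.
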