Features (pLannotate 1.2.2; 15 found; start..end, strand, type, name):
    812..908     -  promoter       AmpR promoter (fragment): bla
    938..962     -  CDS            KanR (fragment): aminoglycoside phosphotransferase; aph(3')-Ia; confers resistance to kanamycin in bacteria or G418 (Geneticin®) in eukaryotes
    991..1106    +  ncRNA          5S rRNA: Accession: RF00001 - 5S ribosomal RNA
   1110..1150    +  terminator     rrnB T1 terminator (fragment): transcription terminator T1 from the E. coli rrnB gene
   1194..1227    +  protein_bind   FRT (minimal): supports FLP-mediated excision but not integration (Turan and Bode, 2011) FLP recombinase from the Saccharomyces cerevisiae 2μ plasmid
   1317..1760    -  CDS            VP2_POVM3 (fragment): Protein inferred from homology: Swiss-Prot protein existence level 3. [Isoform VP3]: structural protein that resides within the core of the capsid surrounded by 72 VP1 pentamers. Following virus endocytosis and trafficking to the endoplasmic reticulum, VP2 and VP3 form oligomers and integrate into the endoplasmic reticulum membrane. Heterooligomer VP2-VP3 may create a viroporin for transporting the viral genome across the endoplasmic reticulum membrane to the cytoplasm. Nuclear entry of the viral DNA involves the selective exposure and importin recognition of VP2 or Vp3 nuclear localization si
   2225..2437    +  CDS            LT_POVLY (fragment): Protein inferred from homology: Swiss-Prot protein existence level 3. Isoform large T antigen is a key early protein essential for both driving viral replication and inducing cellular transformation. Plays a role in viral genome replication by driving entry of quiescent cells into the cell cycle and by autoregulating the synthesis of viral early mRNA. Displays highly oncogenic activities by corrupting the host cellular checkpoint mechanisms that guard cell division and the transcription, replication, and repair of DNA. Participates in the modulation of cellular gene expression preceeding viral
   3550..5058    +  CDS            LT_POVLY (fragment): Protein inferred from homology: Swiss-Prot protein existence level 3. Isoform large T antigen is a key early protein essential for both driving viral replication and inducing cellular transformation. Plays a role in viral genome replication by driving entry of quiescent cells into the cell cycle and by autoregulating the synthesis of viral early mRNA. Displays highly oncogenic activities by corrupting the host cellular checkpoint mechanisms that guard cell division and the transcription, replication, and repair of DNA. Participates in the modulation of cellular gene expression preceeding viral
   5305..6456    -  CDS            VP1_POVLY: Experimental evidence at protein level: Swiss-Prot protein existence level 1. Forms an icosahedral capsid with a T=7 symmetry and a 40 nm diameter. The capsid is composed of 72 pentamers linked to each other by disulfide bonds and associated with VP2 or VP3 proteins. Interacts with a N-linked glycoprotein containing sialic acids on the cell surface to provide virion attachment to target cell. Once attached, the virion is internalized by endocytosis and traffics to the endoplasmic reticulum. Inside the endoplasmic reticulum, the protein folding machinery isomerizes VP1 interpentamer disulfide b
   6440..6583    -  CDS            VP2_POVM3 (fragment): Protein inferred from homology: Swiss-Prot protein existence level 3. [Isoform VP3]: structural protein that resides within the core of the capsid surrounded by 72 VP1 pentamers. Following virus endocytosis and trafficking to the endoplasmic reticulum, VP2 and VP3 form oligomers and integrate into the endoplasmic reticulum membrane. Heterooligomer VP2-VP3 may create a viroporin for transporting the viral genome across the endoplasmic reticulum membrane to the cytoplasm. Nuclear entry of the viral DNA involves the selective exposure and importin recognition of VP2 or Vp3 nuclear localization si
   6641..6674    -  protein_bind   FRT (minimal): supports FLP-mediated excision but not integration (Turan and Bode, 2011) FLP recombinase from the Saccharomyces cerevisiae 2μ plasmid
   7144..7163    +  CDS            lacZα (fragment): LacZα fragment of β-galactosidase; lacZ fragment
   7188..7205    -  terminator     rrnB T2 terminator (fragment): transcription terminator T2 from the E. coli rrnB gene
   7430..8018    -  rep_origin     ori: high-copy-number ColE1/pMB1/pBR322/pUC origin of replication
   8140..809     -  CDS            KanR (across the origin): aminoglycoside phosphotransferase; aph(3')-Ia; confers resistance to kanamycin in bacteria or G418 (Geneticin®) in eukaryotes
>Addgene plasmid #112191 | MCV-HF LTS220A/S239A | addgene full sequence | sequence record 235230 | Addgene NGS Result
TAGAAAAACTCATCGAGCATCAAATGAAATTGCAATTTATTCATATCAGGATTATCAATACCATATTTTT
GAAAAAGCCGTTTCTGTAATGAAGGAGAAAACTCACCGAGGCAGTTCCATAGGATGGCAAGATCCTGGTA
TCGGTCTGCGATTCCGACTCGTCCAACATCAATACAACCTATTAATTTCCCCTCGTCAAAAATAAGGTTA
TCAAGTGAGAAATCACCATGAGTGACGACTGAATCCGGTGAGAATGGCAAAAGTTTATGCATTTCTTTCC
AGACTTGTTCAACAGGCCAGCCATTACGCTCGTCATCAAAATCACTCGCATCAACCAAACCGTTATTCAT
TCGTGATTGCGCCTGAGCGAGGCGAAATACGCGATCGCTGTTAAAAGGACAATTACAAACAGGAATCGAG
TGCAACCGGCGCAGGAACACTGCCAGCGCATCAACAATATTTTCACCTGAATCAGGATATTCTTCTAATA
CCTGGAACGCTGTTTTTCCGGGGATCGCAGTGGTGAGTAACCATGCATCATCAGGAGTACGGATAAAATG
CTTGATGGTCGGAAGTGGCATAAATTCCGTCAGCCAGTTTAGTCTGACCATCTCATCTGTAACATCATTG
GCAACGCTACCTTTGCCATGTTTCAGAAACAACTCTGGCGCATCGGGCTTCCCATACAAGCGATAGATTG
TCGCACCTGATTGCCCGACATTATCGCGAGCCCATTTATACCCATATAAATCAGCATCCATGTTGGAATT
TAATCGCGGCCTCGACGTTTCCCGTTGAATATGGCTCATATTCTTCCTTTTTCAATATTATTGAAGCATT
TATCAGGGTTATTGTCTCATGAGCGGATACATATTTGAATGTATTTAGAAAAATAAACAAATAGGGGTCA
GTGTTACAACCAATTAACCAATTCTGAACATTATCGCGAGCCCATTTATACCTGAATATGGCTCATAACA
CCCCTTGTTTGCCTGGCGGCAGTAGCGCGGTGGTCCCACCTGACCCCATGCCGAACTCAGAAGTGAAACG
CCGTAGCGCCGATGGTAGTGTGGGGACTCCCCATGCGAGAGTAGGGAACTGCCAGGCATCAAATAAAACG
AAAGGCTCAGTCGAAAGACTGGGCCTTTCGCCCGGGCTAATTAGGGGGTGTCGCCCTTATTCGACTCTAT
AGTGAAGTTCCTATTCTCTAGAAAGTATAGGAACTTCTGAAGTGGGGACCGGCTATTTAGTATCAGATTC
ACTAGGTTTGATTGTATCTGCAGCCTAGAGGTAGGAGATAAAGAATTAAAAATATCTTGCCCCACAGAAT
GCAGCAAGCTATTTTCCCACTGCAGAGGATCTAGGCTAAAGGCCATAAGTGCATGCCTCAAAACCTCATT
ACTACCTACCCACGAAACATCCCTCTTTACAAGTGACACTTGCTCGCGTGACAACCTCACCCCCACAGTT
ATTAGAGAGCCTATACCACTAACAGTTTGGAGAATGAAGCCATAAGTTAAACCTTGGTTAACCAAAGAAG
CCACTAATGAGAAATTTGAAAACTGTTCAGCTGTGAACCCAAGTTGAGCTAAAGCCTCAATGCCAGAAAT
ACCCTCAATTGTCATTAAACTGGAGATCTCTGCTTCCAAAGCTGCTAAAGCTTCTCCTGTAAGAATAGCT
TCCAAAGTTACTCCTGTGGTGGCACTTAGTTCAGTAGCAATTTCACCAATATTGGCCAGCAGTGTGATGA
TGCCCCCCATCCTGAAAAATAAATAAGGATACTTACTCTTTTAATGTCCTCCTCCCTTTGTAAGAGAAAA
AAAAGCCTCCGGGCCTCCCTTGTTGAAAAAAAGTTAAGAGTCTTCCGTCTCCCTCCCAAACAGAAAGAAA
AAAAGTTTTGTTTATCAGTCAAACTCCGCCTCTCCAGGAAATGAGTCAATGCCAGAAACCCTGCAGCAAT
AAAAGTTCAATCATGTAACCACAACTTGGCTGCCTAGGTGACTTTTTTTTTTCAAGTTGGCAGAGGCTTG
GGGCTCCTAGCCTCCGAGGCCTCTGGAAAAAAAAGAGAGAGGCCTCTGAGGCTTAAGAGGCTTAATTAGC
AAAAAAGGCAGTATCTAAGGGCAGATCCCAAGGGCGGGAAACTGCAGTATAAAAACCACTCCTTAGTGAG
GTAGCTCATTTGCTCCTCTGCTCTTTCTGCAAACTCCTTCTGCATATAGACAAGATGGATTTAGTCCTAA
ATAGGAAAGAAAGAGAGGCTCTCTGCAAGCTTTTAGAGATTGCTCCTAATTGTTATGGCAACATCCCTCT
GATGAAAGCTGCTTTCAAAAGAAGCTGCTTAAAGCATCACCCTGATAAAGGGGGAAATCCTGTTATAATG
ATGGAATTGAACACCCTTTGGAGCAAATTCCAGCAAAATATCCACAAGCTCAGAAGTGACTTCTCTATGT
TTGATGAGGTCAGTACAAAATTTCCTTGGGAAGAATATGGAACTTTAAAGGATTATATGCAAAGTGGATA
TAATGCTAGATTTTGCAGAGGTCCTGGGTGCATGCTTAAGCAACTTAGAGATTCTAAGTGCGCTTGTATT
AGCTGTAAGTTGTCTCGCCAGCATTGTAGTCTAAAAACTTTAAAGCAAAAAAACTGTCTGACGTGGGGAG
AGTGTTTTTGCTATCAGTGCTTTATTCTTTGGTTTGGATTTCCTCCTACTTGGGAAAGTTTTGACTGGTG
GCAAAAAACTTTAGAAGAAACTGACTACTGCTTACTGCATCTGCACCTTTTCTAGACTCCTACTTCCTTC
CTCTGTAAGTATTAGATATGGAAAAGTCTATAAGGCAAAATATCAAAGAAAGGTTATTTATGACAGATTT
TCTGTACTTTCCCATCTAGGTTGACGAGGCCCCTATATATGGGACCACTAAATTCAAAGAATGGTGGAGA
TCAGGAGGATTCAGCTTCGGGAAGGCATACGAATATGGGCCCAATCCACACGGGACCAACTCAAGATCCA
GAAAGCCTTCCTCCAATGCATCCAGGGGAGCCCCCAGTGGAAGCTCACCACCCCACAGCCAGAGCTCTTC
CTCTGGGTATGGGTCCTTCTCAGCGTCCCAGGCTTCAGACTCCCAGTCCAGAGGACCCGATATACCTCCC
GAACACCATGAGGAACCCACCTCATCCTCTGGATCCAGTAGCAGAGAGGAGACCACCAATTCAGGAAGAG
AATCCAGCACACCCAATGGAACCAGTGTACCTAGAAATTCTTCCAGAACGGATGGCACCTGGGAGGATCT
CTTCTGCGATGAATCACTTTCCGCCCCTGAGCCTCCCTCGTCCTCTGAGGAGCCTGAGGAGCCCCCCTCC
TCAAGAAGCGCGCCCCGGCAGCCCCCGTCTTCCTCTGCCGAGGAGGCCTCGTCATCTCAGTTTACAGATG
AGGAATACAGATCCTCCTCCTTCACCACCCCGAAGACCCCTCCTCCATTCTCAAGAAAGCGAAAATTTGG
GGGGTCCCGAAGCTCTGCAAGCTCTGCTAGTTCAGCAAGTTTTACAAGCACTCCACCAAAGCCAAAAAAG
AACAGAGAAACTCCTGTTCCTACTGATTTTCCTATTGATCTTTCTGATTATCTTAGCCATGCTGTATATA
GTAATAAAACAGTAAGTTGTTTTGCCATTTATACTACTTCTGATAAAGCTATAGAGTTATATGATAAGAT
TGAGAAATTTAAAGTTGATTTTAAAAGCAGGCATGCCTGTGAATTAGGATGTATTTTATTGTTTATAACT
TTATCAAAGCATAGAGTATCTGCTATTAAGAATTTTTGCTCTACCTTCTGCACTATAAGCTTTTTAATTT
GTAAAGGAGTGAATAAGATGCCTGAAATGTATAATAATTTATGCAAGCCCCCTTACAAATTACTGCAAGA
GAATAAGCCACTGCTCAATTATGAATTTCAAGAAAAAGAAAAAGAGGCCAGCTGTAATTGGAATTTAGTT
GCTGAATTTGCTTGTGAATATGAGCTAGACGACCACTTTATTATCTTAGCCCATTATCTAGACTTTGCAA
AACCATTTCCTTGCCAAAAGTGTGAAAACAGATCTCGCCTCAAACCTCACAAGGCTCATGAGGCTCATCA
TTCTAATGCTAAGCTATTTTATGAATCTAAATCTCAGAAAACCATTTGCCAACAAGCCGCAGACACTGTT
CTAGCCAAAAGGAGGTTAGAGATGCTGGAAATGACCAGGACAGAAATGCTATGTAAGAAGTTTAAGAAGC
ACCTAGAGAGATTAAGAGATTTAGATACAATAGATCTACTGTATTATATGGGTGGTGTGGCCTGGTACTG
CTGCTTATTTGAAGAGTTTGAAAAGAAGCTGCAGAAAATTATTCAATTATTAACAGAGAATATACCTAAG
TATAGAAACATTTGGTTTAAAGGGCCTATTAACAGTGGAAAAACAAGCTTTGCTGCAGCCTTAATAGATT
TGCTAGAAGGGAAGGCCTTGAATATAAACTGTCCATCTGATAAACTGCCTTTTGAACTAGGATGTGCTTT
GGATAAATTTATGGTTGTTTTTGAGGATGTGAAAGGGCAAAATAGCCTAAATAAAGATCTGCAACCAGGG
CAAGGAATAAATAACCTTGATAACTTAAGAGATCATCTAGATGGTGCTGTAGCTGTAAGCTTAGAGAAGA
AGCATGTGAATAAAAAGCATCAGATTTTTCCTCCTTGTATTGTTACTGCTAATGATTATTTTATTCCCAA
AACATTAATAGCAAGATTTAGTTATACTTTACACTTTTCCCCAAAGGCAAATCTAAGAGATTCCCTGGAT
CAGAACATGGAAATAAGAAAAAGAAGAATTCTTCAAAGTGGAACCACTTTATTGCTTTGTCTTATTTGGT
GCTTGCCTGATACAACCTTTAAGCCTTGCTTACAAGAAGAAATTAAAAACTGGAAGCAAATTTTACAGAG
TGAAATATCATATGGTAAATTTTGTCAAATGATAGAAAATGTAGAAGCTGGTCAGGACCCTCTGCTCAAT
ATTCTTATTGAGGAAGAGGGCCCTGAGGAAACTGAAGAAACCCAAGATTCTGGTACTTTTTCTCAATAAA
GGCATCTGCTTCATATTTCCTGTGTTTGTTTTTCTGGGGCCTACTTAACTGAATAGGAATGCATGAAATA
ATTCTCATAATTCTTGTGTTTGGCTTTCTTTTTGAGAGGCCTTTTGAGGTCCTTTCAGTGGCGCCTTGCC
CTTATCCTGCTGATTACTTTGGAATGTTACTGCTGCTGGGGCAACAGAGGGCTTTGGGTAAACAGTTTTC
TCCTGCCCAAATTTATCTAAAAATCTGACAATATCAGGATCACCAGGTAATTGTTCTGACCCCTCATATA
TTCTAACCTCTTCTACCTGATTATCTTTTCCTTCCATAGGTTGGCCTGACACTTTTGGCATTAAGTTGCT
GAAGAGTGAGTTTATTAAATTAACTACTGGGTAGGGGTTTTTCACCCATCTTTTTCTCAAAGTAACATTA
AAATATCTAGGCAACCCATGAAGAGCCATTTTTCCACTGGTTTTAAACAGAAACCCCACTATGTCTGCAC
AGCTAATAAATAGGCCATCTCCTTTGCATAGAGGGCCCACTCCATTCTCATCTAAAAGGACAGTAGTTAG
AGTATTACTAAATTGAAGAACTGTAGGAGTCTGAGAGCCTGTCTGAATAGACCCATAGTATCTACTGTTT
TCATTTTTAGAAGGATCAGGACACCATACTTCTATAGGATAATTTCCATCTTTATCTAATTTTGCTTTAG
CTTGTGGATCTAGGCCCTGATTTTTAGGTGTCATTTTTCTTCCCAATACAGTTTCAATTGTAATAGGCCC
ACCATTTGTAGTTTTTGGATACTCAGTCTGGTAATCTAAAACTAGGCCTTGCAAATCCAGAGGTTCTCCC
CCAATGGCAAACATATGGTAATTTACCCCTGACACAGGAATACCAGCACCATAATCATGAACTCTTTTCA
TGTCCCAATAATGAACATTAATTAAAGAACTTATTCCAACTACTTCTGTTTTAACAGATATTGCCTCCCA
CATCTGCAATGTGTCACAGGTAATATCCTCATTTAGCATTGGCAGAGACACTCTTGCCACACTGTAAGCT
GGCAAATTTTCCTTGATGGGCTGATCTGGAGATGATCCCTTTGGCTGCAGGTCATAAGTATAAGTATACC
AGTTTGAAGTAGTAGGAAGATCAGGGGAATTAACTCCCATTCTTGGATTCAAATACAACTCAATTTGGGT
AATGCTATCTTCTCCAGTAACCACAGATAATACTTCCACTCCTCCTTTAACAAGCAGTTTTGGAACTGAG
GCAACATTAGGGCAGCATCCCGGCTTAGGTATACATTGCCTTTTGGGTGTTTTACAGGTGGATGATGCTT
TTCTTTTTGGTGCCATCTTCAATTACTTGTAATTCAGGAGAAATATATCCACTAAGGCCTAGTACCAGAG
GAAGAAGCCAATCTGGAGTTTGCTGCTGCAGAGTTCCTCCTATATGTTCAGGAATTAATATAGCCTCTCC
TGATAAAAGGCCCTGATTCTGAGAAGCAGTTGTCTGAAAGACCCACCGGCAAAATGAAGTGAAGTTCCTA
TACTTTCTAGAGAATAGGAACTTCTATAGTGAGTCGAATAAGGGCGACACAAAATTTATTCTAAATGCAT
AATAAATACTGATAACATCTTATAGTTTGTATTATATTTTGTATTATCGTTGACATGTATAATTTTGATA
TCAAAAACTGATTTTCCCTTTATTATTTTCGAGATTTATTTTCTTAATTCTCTTTAACAAACTAGAAATA
TTGTATATACAAAAAATCATAAATAATAGATGAATAGTTTAATTATAGGTGTTCATCAATCGAAAAAGCA
ACGTATCTTATTTAAAGTGCGTTGCTTTTTTCTCATTTATAAGGTTAAATAATTCTCATATATCAAGCAA
AGTGACAGGCGCCCTTAAATATTCTGACAAATGCTCTTTCCCTAAACTCCCCCCATAAAAAAACCCGCCG
AAGCGGGTTTTTACGTTATTTGCGGATTAACGATTACTCGTTATCAGAACCGCCCAGGGGGCCCGAGCTT
AAGACTGGCCGTCGTTTTACAACACAGAAAGAGTTTGTAGAAACGCAAAAAGGCCATCCGTCAGGGGCCT
TCTGCTTAGTTTGATGCCTGGCAGTTCCCTACTCTCGCCTTCCGCTTCCTCGCTCACTGACTCGCTGCGC
TCGGTCGTTCGGCTGCGGCGAGCGGTATCAGCTCACTCAAAGGCGGTAATACGGTTATCCACAGAATCAG
GGGATAACGCAGGAAAGAACATGTGAGCAAAAGGCCAGCAAAAGGCCAGGAACCGTAAAAAGGCCGCGTT
GCTGGCGTTTTTCCATAGGCTCCGCCCCCCTGACGAGCATCACAAAAATCGACGCTCAAGTCAGAGGTGG
CGAAACCCGACAGGACTATAAAGATACCAGGCGTTTCCCCCTGGAAGCTCCCTCGTGCGCTCTCCTGTTC
CGACCCTGCCGCTTACCGGATACCTGTCCGCCTTTCTCCCTTCGGGAAGCGTGGCGCTTTCTCATAGCTC
ACGCTGTAGGTATCTCAGTTCGGTGTAGGTCGTTCGCTCCAAGCTGGGCTGTGTGCACGAACCCCCCGTT
CAGCCCGACCGCTGCGCCTTATCCGGTAACTATCGTCTTGAGTCCAACCCGGTAAGACACGACTTATCGC
CACTGGCAGCAGCCACTGGTAACAGGATTAGCAGAGCGAGGTATGTAGGCGGTGCTACAGAGTTCTTGAA
GTGGTGGGCTAACTACGGCTACACTAGAAGAACAGTATTTGGTATCTGCGCTCTGCTGAAGCCAGTTACC
TTCGGAAAAAGAGTTGGTAGCTCTTGATCCGGCAAACAAACCACCGCTGGTAGCGGTGGTTTTTTTGTTT
GCAAGCAGCAGATTACGCGCAGAAAAAAAGGATCTCAAGAAGATCCTTTGATCTTTTCTACGGGGTCTGA
CGCTCAGTGGAACGACGCGCGCGTAACTCACGTTAAGGGATTTTGGTCATGAGCTTGCGCCGTCCCGTCA
AGTCAGCGTAATGCTCTGCT
